Addgene plasmid #198934: pGL0_21 [UARS1 ORI]
Purpose: Level 0 part
Depositing lab: Charlie Gilbert & Nili Ostrov & Cultivarium Tools. Depositing organization: Cultivarium, Convergent Research. Publication: A scalable framework for high-throughput identification of functional origins of replication in non-model bacteria. Gilbert C, Brumwell SL, Crits-Christoph A, Kang SC, Martin-Moldes Z, Alsharif W, Esmurria A, Nguyen M-A, Lee HH, Ostrov N. bioRxiv 2023.05.19.541510 10.1101/2023.05.19.541510.
Backbone
  Vector backbone: pGLDV_17
  Vector type: Synthetic Biology
Growth in bacteria
  Bacterial resistance: Chloramphenicol, 25 μg/mL
  Growth temperature: 37°C
  Growth strain: E. coli Zymo 10B
  Copy number: High Copy
Gene/Insert
  Gene/Insert name: UARS1 ORI
  Species: Ustilago mayidis
  Cloning method: Unknown
Resource information
  A portion of this plasmid was derived from a plasmid made by: William Holloman (Tsukuda et al 1988 https://doi.org/10.1128/mcb.8.9.3703-3709.1988)
Terms and licenses: Academic/Nonprofit Terms; Industry Terms: Not Available to Industry
How to cite: pGL0_21 [UARS1 ORI] was a gift from Charlie Gilbert & Nili Ostrov & Cultivarium Tools (Addgene plasmid # 198934 ; http://n2t.net/addgene:198934 ; RRID:Addgene_198934)
