[The description below was written by a language model from this plasmid's Addgene catalogue record and pLannotate feature annotations shown in this document.]
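Description:
pGL0_21 [UARS1 ORI] is a small (about 2.6 kb) Level 0 part plasmid from a modular synthetic-biology cloning toolkit, built on the pGLDV_17 backbone. It stores a single reusable DNA part in E. coli so that the part can later be combined with others into higher-level constructs. The record lists the cloning method as unknown, so the assembly chemistry and the sites flanking the part are not stated. The plasmid is maintained at high copy number through a ColE1/pMB1/pUC-type origin of replication. Selection is with chloramphenicol, using a cat (chloramphenicol acetyltransferase) gene driven by its native cat promoter and followed by the phage lambda t0 transcription terminator.

The stored part is UARS1, an autonomously replicating sequence from the fungus Ustilago maydis (spelled "mayidis" in the record), derived from a previously described plasmid. Such an element is expected to support extrachromosomal plasmid maintenance in its source organism rather than in E. coli. The automated annotation does not recognise the insert itself. It does find a short lacZα fragment and a partial lac operator on either side of an unannotated stretch of roughly 700 bp. This pattern is consistent with the part having replaced most of a lacZα screening cassette in the entry vector, and the unannotated region presumably holds UARS1, although the record does not confirm this. No promoter, reporter or other expression element is associated with the insert. The associated publication describes a framework for high-throughput identification of functional origins of replication in non-model microbes, so this plasmid most likely serves as one member of a library of origin parts assembled into test vectors.
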