Features (pLannotate 1.2.2; 6 found; start..end, strand, type, name):
    439..533     -  terminator     lambda t0 terminator: transcription terminator from phage lambda
    557..1213    -  CDS            cat: CAT_ECOLX - Experimental evidence at protein level: Swiss-Prot protein existence level 1. This enzyme is an effector of chloramphenicol resistance in bacteria. From Escherichia coli. This protein is used as a marker in many commonly used cloning vectors, such as pACYC184.
   1214..1316    -  promoter       cat promoter: promoter of the E. coli cat gene encoding chloramphenicol acetyltransferase
   1391..1434    -  CDS            lacZα (fragment): LacZα fragment of β-galactosidase; lacZ fragment
   2118..2133    -  protein_bind   lac operator (fragment): The lac repressor binds to the lac operator to inhibit transcription in E. coli. This inhibition can be relieved by adding lactose or isopropyl-β-D-thiogalactopyranoside (IPTG). lac repressor encoded by lacI
   2284..306     -  rep_origin     ori (across the origin): high-copy-number ColE1/pMB1/pBR322/pUC origin of replication
>Addgene plasmid #198934 | pGL0_21 [UARS1 ORI] | addgene full sequence | sequence record 401242 | Addgene NGS Result
TGCGCCTTATCCGGTAACTATCGTCTTGAGTCCAACCCGGTAAGACACGACTTATCGCCACTGGCAGCAG
CCACTGGTAACAGGATTAGCAGAGCGAGGTATGTAGGCGGTGCTACAGAGTTCTTGAAGTGGTGGCCTAA
CTACGGCTACACTAGAAGAACAGTATTTGGTATCTGCGCTCTGCTGAAGCCAGTTACCTTCGGAAAAAGA
GTTGGTAGCTCTTGATCCGGCAAACAAACCACCGCTGGTAGCGGTGGTTTTTTTGTTTGCAAGCAGCAGA
TTACGCGCAGAAAAAAAGGATCTCAAGAAGATCCTTTGATCTTTTCTACGGGGTCTGACGCTCTATTCAA
CAAAGCCGCCGTCCCGTCAAGTCAGCGTAAATGGGTAGGGGGCTTCAAATCGTCCCCCCATACGATATAA
GTTGTTACTAGTGCTTGGATTCTCACCAATAAAAAACGCCCGGCGGCAACCGAGCGTTCTGAACAAATCC
AGATGGAGTTCTGAGGTCATTACTGGATCTATCAACAGGAGTCCAAGCGAGCTCGATATCAAATTACGCC
CCGCCCTGCCACTCATCGCAGTACTGTTGTAATTCATTAAGCATTCTGCCGACATGGAAGCCATCACAAA
CGGCATGATGAACCTGAATCGCCAGCGGCATCAGCACCTTGTCGCCTTGCGTATAATATTTGCCCATGGT
GAAAACGGGGGCGAAGAAGTTGTCCATATTGGCCACGTTTAAATCAAAACTGGTGAAACTCACCCAGGGA
TTGGCTGAGACGAAAAACATATTCTCAATAAACCCTTTAGGGAAATAGGCCAGGTTTTCACCGTAACACG
CCACATCTTGCGAATATATGTGTAGAAACTGCCGGAAATCGTCGTGGTATTCACTCCAGAGCGATGAAAA
CGTTTCAGTTTGCTCATGGAAAACGGTGTAACAAGGGTGAACACTATCCCATATCACCAGCTCACCGTCT
TTCATTGCCATACGAAATTCCGGATGAGCATTCATCAGGCGGGCAAGAATGTGAATAAAGGCCGGATAAA
ACTTGTGCTTATTTTTCTTTACGGTCTTTAAAAAGGCCGTAATATCCAGCTGAACGGTCTGGTTATAGGT
ACATTGAGCAACTGACTGAAATGCCTCAAAATGTTCTTTACGATGCCATTGGGATATATCAACGGTGGTA
TATCCAGTGATTTTTTTCTCCATTTTAGCTTCCTTAGCTCCTGAAAATCTCGATAACTCAAAAAATACGC
CCGGTAGTGATCTTATTTCATTATGGTGAAAGTTGGAACCTCTTACGTGCCGATCAACGTCTCATTGATA
CCTGAAACAAAACCCATCGTACGGCCAAGGAAGTCTCCAATAACTGTGATCCACCACAAGCGCCAGGGTT
TTCCCAGTCACGACGTTGTAAAACGACGGCCAGTCATGCATAATCCGCACGCATCTGGAATAAGGAAGTG
CCATTCCGCCTGACCTTAGCGTGCGAACAGCACGCTATTGTTGTATCATTACTCGCATCCATTCTCAGGC
TGTCTCGTCTCGTCTCCGAGGTCTCCGGAGATTACCGATCCTCGATCTTTGTGCAAGCTAGCCCGCCTCG
GCAGCAACAAAGCAGCCGAGCAAGAAGCAGTACTTGCCTTCTGAATCGTGAATGGGTTACGTTCTTCACC
GCTGTGATCAGCGAATCATGAATCAAATCATGAGGGCATTGCTGATCATGAATCAAATCATGAGGGCATT
TAAAAATTCAGTCTGAGTCGTGAGTAGCAAGTCGGTTCTGGATCGGATGGCATTCATGAATCACAGGGTC
GTGAATCATGAATGTTCAAGTCCCCTTTTCTCGAGAGGCTGGTGGGATCGGTGCGAATCACGAATCATGA
TTGTAATTCATTGAGTGAAGGAGTTTCGCAGCCACCCACAGTACTAGAATCACGAATGACAATCGCTCGA
GACCACCCCAGGATACATAGATTACCACAACTCCGAGCCCTTCCACCTAGCGTGCTAACCACGCACGCTA
TTGTTGTATAGGCTAGGTGGAGGCTCAGTGATGATAAGTCTGCGATGGTGGATGCATGTGTCATGGTCAT
AGCTGTTTCCTGTGTGAAATTGTTATCCGCTCAGAGGGCACAATCCTATTCCGCGCTATCCGACAATCTC
CAAGACATTAGGTGGAGTTCAGTTCGGCGTATGGCATATGTCGCTGGAAAGAACATGTGAGCAAAAGGCC
AGCAAAAGGCCAGGAACCGTAAAAAGGCCGCGTTGCTGGCGTTTTTCCATAGGCTCCGCCCCCCTGACGA
GCATCACAAAAATCGACGCTCAAGTCAGAGGTGGCGAAACCCGACAGGACTATAAAGATACCAGGCGTTT
CCCCCTGGAAGCTCCCTCGTGCGCTCTCCTGTTCCGACCCTGCCGCTTACCGGATACCTGTCCGCCTTTC
TCCCTTCGGGAAGCGTGGCGCTTTCTCATAGCTCACGCTGTAGGTATCTCAGTTCGGTGTAGGTCGTTCG
CTCCAAGCTGGGCTGTGTGCACGAACCCCCCGTTCAGCCCGACCGC
